Addgene plasmid #86006: AAT_g2 gRNA
Purpose: plasmid vector encoding for U6-driven AAT_g2 gRNA (Z-allele specific)
Depositing lab: Tobias Cantz. Depositing organization: Medizinische Hochschule Hannover. Publication: Improved bi-allelic modification of a transcriptionally silent locus in patient-derived iPSC by Cas9 nickase. Eggenschwiler R, Moslem M, Fraguas MS, Galla M, Papp O, Naujock M, Fonfara I, Gensch I, Wahner A, Beh-Pajooh A, Mussolino C, Tauscher M, Steinemann D, Wegner F, Petri S, Schambach A, Charpentier E, Cathomen T, Cantz T. Sci Rep. 2016 Dec 2;6:38198. doi: 10.1038/srep38198. PubMed 27910942.
Backbone
  Vector backbone: pCR2.1
  Backbone size w/o insert (bp): 3965
  Total vector size (bp): 4386
  Vector type: Mammalian Expression, CRISPR
Growth in bacteria
  Bacterial resistance: Ampicillin, 100 μg/mL
  Growth temperature: 37°C
  Growth strain: DH5alpha
  Copy number: High Copy
Gene/Insert
  Gene/Insert name: pU6-AAT_g2 sgRNA
  gRNA/shRNA sequence: TGCTGACCATCGACAAGAA
  Promoter: U6
  Cloning method: Unknown
  Sequencing primers: 5′ CAGGAAACAGCTATGAC
Terms and licenses: Academic/Nonprofit Terms; Industry Terms: Not Available to Industry
How to cite: AAT_g2 gRNA was a gift from Tobias Cantz (Addgene plasmid # 86006 ; http://n2t.net/addgene:86006 ; RRID:Addgene_86006)
