[The description below was written by a language model from this plasmid's Addgene catalogue record and pLannotate feature annotations shown in this document.]
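Description:
AAT_g2 gRNA is a small CRISPR guide RNA expression plasmid built on the pCR2.1 cloning backbone and intended for transient delivery into mammalian cells. It is propagated in E. coli as a high-copy plasmid through its ColE1/pUC-type origin and is selected with ampicillin via the β-lactamase gene. The backbone also carries a neomycin/kanamycin phosphotransferase coding sequence with an adjacent Tn5-derived fragment, an f1 phage origin, a T7 promoter, and remnants of the lac promoter/operator and lacZα region typical of this cloning vector. The catalogue lists a total size of 4,386 bp, slightly less than the 4,416 nt sequenced record from which the feature table was generated.

The payload is a compact single guide RNA cassette. A human U6 RNA polymerase III promoter drives a short spacer followed directly by the Streptococcus pyogenes Cas9 guide RNA scaffold. The cassette is flanked by partial attB1 and attB2 Gateway sites, which appear to be leftovers of the original gRNA fragment design rather than functional cloning elements. According to the record, the guide is specific for the Z allele of AAT; the name presumably refers to alpha-1 antitrypsin, although the record does not spell out the gene or its species. The plasmid encodes no Cas9, so the nuclease or nickase must be supplied from a separate construct. The associated publication concerns bi-allelic modification of a transcriptionally silent locus in patient-derived induced pluripotent stem cells using Cas9 nickase, which suggests this guide is used for allele-specific targeting in that kind of gene-editing experiment, possibly alongside a second guide.
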