Features (pLannotate 1.2.2; 16 found; start..end, strand, type, name):
     23..263     +  promoter       U6 promoter: RNA polymerase III promoter for human U6 snRNA
    292..367     +  misc_RNA       gRNA scaffold: guide RNA scaffold for the Streptococcus pyogenes CRISPR/Cas9 system
    379..400     -  protein_bind   attB2 (fragment): mutant version of attB; recombination site for the Gateway® BP reaction BP Clonase™
    521..537     -  protein_bind   lac operator: The lac repressor binds to the lac operator to inhibit transcription in E. coli. This inhibition can be relieved by adding lactose or isopropyl-β-D-thiogalactopyranoside (IPTG). lac repressor encoded by lacI
    545..575     -  promoter       lac promoter: promoter for the E. coli lac operon
    590..611     -  protein_bind   CAP binding site: CAP binding activates transcription in the presence of cAMP. E. coli catabolite activator protein
    624..716     -  CDS            lacI (fragment): lac repressor; lacI; The lac repressor binds to the lac operator to inhibit transcription in E. coli. This inhibition can be relieved by adding lactose or isopropyl-β-D-thiogalactopyranoside (IPTG).
    899..1487    -  rep_origin     ori: high-copy-number ColE1/pMB1/pBR322/pUC origin of replication
   1658..2518    -  CDS            AmpR: β-lactamase; bla; confers resistance to ampicillin, carbenicillin, and related antibiotics
   2519..2535    -  promoter       AmpR promoter (fragment): bla
   2539..3330    -  CDS            neo: KKA2_KLEPN - Also known as kan, nptII. Experimental evidence at protein level: Swiss-Prot protein existence level 1. Resistance to kanamycin, neomycin, paromomycin, ribostamycin, butirosin and gentamicin B. From Klebsiella pneumoniae.
   3362..3661    -  CDS            tnpA (fragment): TN5P_ECOLX - Also known as tnp. Experimental evidence at protein level: Swiss-Prot protein existence level 1. Mediates transposition of transposon Tn5 by a 'cut and paste' mechanism. First, the monomeric transposase binds the 19 bp inverted DNA repeats flanking the transposon. Then, dimerization of the DNA- bound transposase creates a synaptic DNA complex. After nicking of the first DNA strand, excision of the transposon proceeds through a series of intermediates. The transposase then mediates the insertion of the transposon at a new site by strand transfer. The activity of the wild- type tran
   3674..4102    -  rep_origin     f1 ori (sequence partly withheld): f1 bacteriophage origin of replication; arrow indicates direction of (+) strand synthesis
   4106..4263    -  CDS            lacZα (fragment): LacZα fragment of β-galactosidase; lacZ fragment
   4266..4284    +  promoter       T7 promoter: promoter for bacteriophage T7 RNA polymerase
   4370..4387    +  protein_bind   attB1 (fragment): mutant version of attB; recombination site for the Gateway® BP reaction BP Clonase™
>Addgene plasmid #86006 | AAT_g2 gRNA | addgene full sequence | sequence record 170485 | Addgene NGS Result
CGGTACCAAGGTCGGGCAGGAAGAGGGCCTATTTCCCATGATTCCTTCATATTTGCATATACGATACAAG
GCTGTTAGAGAGATAATTAGAATTAATTTGACTGTAAACACAAAGATATTAGTACAAAATACGTGACGTA
GAAAGTAATAATTTCTTGGGTAGTTTGCAGTTTTAAAATTATGTTTTAAAATGGACTATCATATGCTTAC
CGTAACTTGAAAGTATTTCGATTTCTTGGCTTTATATATCTTGTGGAAAGGACGAAACACCGTGCTGACC
ATCGACAAGAAGTTTTAGAGCTAGAAATAGCAAGTTAAAATAAGGCTAGTCCGTTATCAACTTGAAAAAG
TGGCACCGAGTCGGTGCTTTTTTTCTAGACCCAGCTTTCTTGTACAAAGTTGGCATTAACCTTTGTCTTC
AATAAGGGCGAATTCCAGCACACTGGCGGCCGTTACTAGTGGATCCGAGCTCGGTACCAAGCTTGGCGTA
ATCATGGTCATAGCTGTTTCCTGTGTGAAATTGTTATCCGCTCACAATTCCACACAACATACGAGCCGGA
AGCATAAAGTGTAAAGCCTGGGGTGCCTAATGAGTGAGCTAACTCACATTAATTGCGTTGCGCTCACTGC
CCGCTTTCCAGTCGGGAAACCTGTCGTGCCAGCTGCATTAATGAATCGGCCAACGCGCGGGGAGAGGCGG
TTTGCGTATTGGGCGCTCTTCCGCTTCCTCGCTCACTGACTCGCTGCGCTCGGTCGTTCGGCTGCGGCGA
GCGGTATCAGCTCACTCAAAGGCGGTAATACGGTTATCCACAGAATCAGGGGATAACGCAGGAAAGAACA
TGTGAGCAAAAGGCCAGCAAAAGGCCAGGAACCGTAAAAAGGCCGCGTTGCTGGCGTTTTTCCATAGGCT
CCGCCCCCCTGACGAGCATCACAAAAATCGACGCTCAAGTCAGAGGTGGCGAAACCCGACAGGACTATAA
AGATACCAGGCGTTTCCCCCTGGAAGCTCCCTCGTGCGCTCTCCTGTTCCGACCCTGCCGCTTACCGGAT
ACCTGTCCGCCTTTCTCCCTTCGGGAAGCGTGGCGCTTTCTCATAGCTCACGCTGTAGGTATCTCAGTTC
GGTGTAGGTCGTTCGCTCCAAGCTGGGCTGTGTGCACGAACCCCCCGTTCAGCCCGACCGCTGCGCCTTA
TCCGGTAACTATCGTCTTGAGTCCAACCCGGTAAGACACGACTTATCGCCACTGGCAGCAGCCACTGGTA
ACAGGATTAGCAGAGCGAGGTATGTAGGCGGTGCTACAGAGTTCTTGAAGTGGTGGCCTAACTACGGCTA
CACTAGAAGAACAGTATTTGGTATCTGCGCTCTGCTGAAGCCAGTTACCTTCGGAAAAAGAGTTGGTAGC
TCTTGATCCGGCAAACAAACCACCGCTGGTAGCGGTGGTTTTTTTGTTTGCAAGCAGCAGATTACGCGCA
GAAAAAAAGGATCTCAAGAAGATCCTTTGATCTTTTCTACGGGGTCTGACGCTCAGTGGAACGAAAACTC
ACGTTAAGGGATTTTGGTCATGAGATTATCAAAAAGGATCTTCACCTAGATCCTTTTAAATTAAAAATGA
AGTTTTAAATCAATCTAAAGTATATATGAGTAAACTTGGTCTGACAGTTACCAATGCTTAATCAGTGAGG
CACCTATCTCAGCGATCTGTCTATTTCGTTCATCCATAGTTGCCTGACTCCCCGTCGTGTAGATAACTAC
GATACGGGAGGGCTTACCATCTGGCCCCAGTGCTGCAATGATACCGCGAGACCCACGCTCACCGGCTCCA
GATTTATCAGCAATAAACCAGCCAGCCGGAAGGGCCGAGCGCAGAAGTGGTCCTGCAACTTTATCCGCCT
CCATCCAGTCTATTAATTGTTGCCGGGAAGCTAGAGTAAGTAGTTCGCCAGTTAATAGTTTGCGCAACGT
TGTTGCCATTGCTACAGGCATCGTGGTGTCACGCTCGTCGTTTGGTATGGCTTCATTCAGCTCCGGTTCC
CAACGATCAAGGCGAGTTACATGATCCCCCATGTTGTGCAAAAAAGCGGTTAGCTCCTTCGGTCCTCCGA
TCGTTGTCAGAAGTAAGTTGGCCGCAGTGTTATCACTCATGGTTATGGCAGCACTGCATAATTCTCTTAC
TGTCATGCCATCCGTAAGATGCTTTTCTGTGACTGGTGAGTACTCAACCAAGTCATTCTGAGAATAGTGT
ATGCGGCGACCGAGTTGCTCTTGCCCGGCGTCAATACGGGATAATACCGCGCCACATAGCAGAACTTTAA
AAGTGCTCATCATTGGAAAACGTTCTTCGGGGCGAAAACTCTCAAGGATCTTACCGCTGTTGAGATCCAG
TTCGATGTAACCCACTCGTGCACCCAACTGATCTTCAGCATCTTTTACTTTCACCAGCGTTTCTGGGTGA
GCAAAAACAGGAAGGCAAAATGCCGCAAAAAAGGGAATAAGGGCGACACGGAAATGTTGAATACTCATAC
TCTTCCTTTTTCAATTCAGAAGAACTCGTCAAGAAGGCGATAGAAGGCGATGCGCTGCGAATCGGGAGCG
GCGATACCGTAAAGCACGAGGAAGCGGTCAGCCCATTCGCCGCCAAGCTCTTCAGCAATATCACGGGTAG
CCAACGCTATGTCCTGATAGCGGTCCGCCACACCCAGCCGGCCACAGTCGATGAATCCAGAAAAGCGGCC
ATTTTCCACCATGATATTCGGCAAGCAGGCATCGCCATGGGTCACGACGAGATCCTCGCCGTCGGGCATG
CGCGCCTTGAGCCTGGCGAACAGTTCGGCTGGCGCGAGCCCCTGATGCTCTTCGTCCAGATCATCCTGAT
CGACAAGACCGGCTTCCATCCGAGTACGTGCTCGCTCGATGCGATGTTTCGCTTGGTGGTCGAATGGGCA
GGTAGCCGGATCAAGCGTATGCAGCCGCCGCATTGCATCAGCCATGATGGATACTTTCTCGGCAGGAGCA
AGGTGGGATGACAGGAGATCCTGCCCCGGCACTTCGCCCAATAGCAGCCAGTCCCTTCCCGCTTCAGTGA
CAACGTCGAGCACAGCTGCGCAAGGAACGCCCGTCGTGGCCAGCCACGATAGCCGCGCTGCCTCGTCCTG
CAGTTCATTCAGGGCACCGGACAGGTCGGTCTTGACAAAAAGAACCGGGCGCCCCTGCGCTGACAGCCGG
AACACGGCGGCATCAGAGCAGCCGATTGTCTGTTGTGCCCAGTCATAGCCGAATAGCCTCTCCACCCAAG
CGGCCGGAGAACCTGCGTGCAATCCATCTTGTTCAATCATGCGAAACGATCCTCATCCTGTCTCTTGATC
AGATCTTGATCCCCTGCGCCATCAGATCCTTGGCGGCAAGAAAGCCATCCAGTTTACTTTGCAGGGCTTC
CCAACCTTACCAGAGGGCGCCCCAGCTGGCAATTCCGGTTCGCTTGCTGTCCATAAAACCGCCCAGTCTA
GCTATCGCCATGTAAGCCCACTGCAAGCTACCTGCTTTCTCTTTGCGCTTGCGTTTTCCCTTGTCCAGAT
AGCCCAGTAGCTGACATTCATCCGGGGTCAGCACCGTTTCTGCGGACTGGCTTTCTACGTGTTCCGCTTC
CTTTAGCAGCCCTTGCGCCCTGAATTTTGTTAAAATTCGCGTTAAATTTTTGTTAAATCAGCTCATTTTT
TAACCAATAGGCCGAAATCGGCAAAATCCCTTATAAATCAAAAGAATAGACCGAGATAGGGT
[37 nt withheld, positions 3773-3809]
AAAGAACGTGGACTCCAACGTCAAAGG
[49 nt withheld, positions 3837-3885]
T
[91 nt withheld, positions 3887-3977]
G
[124 nt withheld, positions 3979-4102]
CCATTCGCCATTCAGGCTGCGCAACTGTTGGGAAGGGCGATCGGTGCGGGCCTCTTCGCTATTACGCCAG
CTGGCGAAAGGGGGATGTGCTGCAAGGCGATTAAGTTGGGTAACGCCAGGGTTTTCCCAGTCACGACGTT
GTAAAACGACGGCCAGTGAATTGTAATACGACTCACTATAGGGCGAATTGGGCCCTCTAGATGCATGCTC
GAGCGGCCGCCAGTGTGATGGATATCTGCAGAATTCGCCCTTATTGAAGACTTAAGCTGTACAAAAAAGC
AGGCTTTAAAGGAACCAATTCAGTCGACTGGATC
